Addgene plasmid #161000: pLV_Lyn11-mTurquoise2-iLID
Purpose: Mammalian expression of mTurquoise2-tagged iLID anchored to the plasma membrane via N-terminal fusion to lipidated peptide from LYN
Depositing lab: Sean R Collins. Depositing organization: University of California, Davis. Publication: Optimized iLID Membrane Anchors for Local Optogenetic Protein Recruitment. Natwick DE, Collins SR. ACS Synth Biol. 2021 May 21;10(5):1009-1023. doi: 10.1021/acssynbio.0c00511. Epub 2021 Apr 12. PubMed 33843200.
Backbone
  Vector backbone: pLenti 2nd gen
  Backbone size w/o insert (bp): 9240
  Total vector size (bp): 10488
  Vector type: Mammalian Expression, Lentiviral
  Selectable markers: Blasticidin
Growth in bacteria
  Bacterial resistance: Ampicillin, 100 μg/mL
  Growth temperature: 30°C
  Growth strain: NEB Stable
  Copy number: Unknown
Gene/Insert
  Gene/Insert name: Lyn11-mTurquoise2-iLID
  Species: Synthetic
  Insert size (bp): 1248
  Promoter: EF1a
  Cloning method: Gibson Cloning
  Sequencing primers: 5′ ggagtacgtcgtctttaggt; 3′ cgtcttttggcaatgtgagg
Resource information
  A portion of this plasmid was derived from a plasmid made by: The iLID sequence was originally clone by Dr. Brian Kuhlman's lab (Addgene plasmid #60411)
Terms and licenses: Academic/Nonprofit Terms; Industry Terms: Not Available to Industry
How to cite: pLV_Lyn11-mTurquoise2-iLID was a gift from Sean R Collins (Addgene plasmid # 161000 ; http://n2t.net/addgene:161000 ; RRID:Addgene_161000)
