[The description below was written by a language model from this plasmid's Addgene catalogue record and pLannotate feature annotations shown in this document.]
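Description:
pLV_Lyn11-mTurquoise2-iLID is a second-generation-style lentiviral transfer plasmid for mammalian expression, built on a pLenti backbone. It is maintained in E. coli through a high-copy ColE1/pUC-type origin and an ampicillin resistance gene. The viral portion carries HIV-1 LTR sequences at both ends, the Ψ packaging signal with a gag fragment, the Rev response element for Rev-dependent nuclear export of the genomic RNA, and the cPPT/CTS element that aids nuclear import in transduced cells. Remnant nef, rev and lac-region fragments are also annotated. The catalogue lists a total size of 10,488 bp, slightly larger than the 10,442 nt sequenced record from which the feature table was generated.

The payload is driven by the EF-1α promoter with its intron A and encodes a synthetic fusion of about 1.25 kb. It comprises an N-terminal lipidated peptide from LYN (Lyn11) that anchors the protein to the plasma membrane, the cyan fluorescent protein mTurquoise2 for visualisation, and the light-inducible dimerizer iLID. The Lyn11 peptide is not annotated separately. The region after mTurquoise2 is labelled miniSOG by the automated annotation; this most likely reflects similarity between LOV2-type domains, since iLID is LOV2-based, rather than a true miniSOG. Downstream, an EMCV IRES links the fusion to the bsr blasticidin S deaminase gene on the same transcript, allowing blasticidin selection of transduced cells, and a WPRE enhances transcript expression. The construct serves as the membrane-bound anchor in optogenetic experiments, where illumination recruits a partner protein to the plasma membrane, and it was made in work optimising iLID membrane anchors for local recruitment.
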