Features (pLannotate 1.2.2; 25 found; start..end, strand, type, name):
    377..634     +  LTR            5' LTR (truncated): truncated 5' long terminal repeat (LTR) from HIV-1
    681..806     +  misc_feature   HIV-1 Ψ: packaging signal of human immunodeficiency virus type 1
    790..1128    +  CDS            HIV-1 gag (fragment): gag protein from human immunodeficiency virus 1; gag
   1303..1536    +  misc_feature   RRE: The Rev response element (RRE) of HIV-1 allows for Rev-dependent mRNA export from the nucleus to the cytoplasm.
   1913..2013    +  CDS            Rev (fragment): human immunodeficiency virus 1 (HIV-1) Rev protein; rev; enhances nuclear export of unspliced and incompletely spliced viral mRNAs
   2028..2143    +  misc_feature   cPPT/CTS: central polypurine tract and central termination sequence of HIV-1 (lacking the first T)
   2899..3110    +  promoter       EF-1α core promoter: core promoter for human elongation factor EF-1α
   3111..3220    +  intron         EF-1α intron A (fragment): intron upstream of the start codon of human EF-1α
   3846..4049    +  intron         EF-1α intron A: truncated intron upstream of the start codon of human EF-1α
   4144..4857    +  CDS            mTurquoise2: mTurquoise2 is a basic (constitutively fluorescent) cyan fluorescent protein published in 2012, derived from Aequorea victoria. It is reported to be a rapidly-maturing monomer with very low acid sensitivity.
   4900..5217    +  CDS            miniSOG: miniSOG is a basic (constitutively fluorescent) cyan fluorescent protein published in 2011, derived from Arabidopsis thaliana. It requires the cofactor flavin for fluorescence.
   5395..5956    +  misc_feature   IRES: internal ribosome entry site (IRES) of the encephalomyocarditis virus (EMCV)
   5965..6384    +  CDS            bsr: BSR_BACCE - Experimental evidence at protein level: Swiss-Prot protein existence level 1. Catalyzes the deamination of the cytosine moiety of the antibiotics blasticidin S, cytomycin and acetylblasticidin S. From Bacillus cereus.
   6411..6999    +  misc_feature   WPRE: woodchuck hepatitis virus posttranscriptional regulatory element
   7016..7534    +  CDS            nef (fragment): NEF_HV1BR - Experimental evidence at protein level: Swiss-Prot protein existence level 1. Extracellular Nef protein targets CD4(+) T-lymphocytes for apoptosis by interacting with CXCR4 surface receptors (PubMed:14990729). From Human immunodeficiency virus type 1 group M subtype B (isolate BRU/LAI) (HIV-1).
   7582..7839    +  LTR            5' LTR (truncated): truncated 5' long terminal repeat (LTR) from HIV-1
   7991..8007    -  protein_bind   lac operator: The lac repressor binds to the lac operator to inhibit transcription in E. coli. This inhibition can be relieved by adding lactose or isopropyl-β-D-thiogalactopyranoside (IPTG). lac repressor encoded by lacI
   8015..8045    -  promoter       lac promoter: promoter for the E. coli lac operon
   8060..8081    -  protein_bind   CAP binding site: CAP binding activates transcription in the presence of cAMP. E. coli catabolite activator protein
   8094..8186    -  CDS            lacI (fragment): lac repressor; lacI; The lac repressor binds to the lac operator to inhibit transcription in E. coli. This inhibition can be relieved by adding lactose or isopropyl-β-D-thiogalactopyranoside (IPTG).
   8369..8957    -  rep_origin     ori: high-copy-number ColE1/pMB1/pBR322/pUC origin of replication
   9128..9988    -  CDS            AmpR: β-lactamase; bla; confers resistance to ampicillin, carbenicillin, and related antibiotics
   9989..10093   -  promoter       AmpR promoter: bla
  10141..10275   +  polyA_signal   SV40 poly(A) signal: SV40 polyadenylation signal
  10442..329     +  CDS            nef (fragment) (across the origin): NEF_HV1BR - Experimental evidence at protein level: Swiss-Prot protein existence level 1. Extracellular Nef protein targets CD4(+) T-lymphocytes for apoptosis by interacting with CXCR4 surface receptors (PubMed:14990729). From Human immunodeficiency virus type 1 group M subtype B (isolate BRU/LAI) (HIV-1).
>Addgene plasmid #161000 | pLV_Lyn11-mTurquoise2-iLID | addgene full sequence | sequence record 317274 | Addgene NGS Result
TGGAAGGGCTAATTCACTCCCAAAGAAGACAAGATATCCTTGATCTGTGGATCTACCACACACAAGGCTA
CTTCCCTGATTAGCAGAACTACACACCAGGGCCAGGGGTCAGATATCCACTGACCTTTGGATGGTGCTAC
AAGCTAGTACCAGTTGAGCCAGATAAGGTAGAAGAGGCCAATAAAGGAGAGAACACCAGCTTGTTACACC
CTGTGAGCCTGCATGGGATGGATGACCCGGAGAGAGAAGTGTTAGAGTGGAGGTTTGACAGCCGCCTAGC
ATTTCATCACGTGGCCCGAGAGCTGCATCCGGAGTACTTCAAGAACTGCTGATATCGAGCTTGCTACAAG
GGACTTTCCGCTGGGGACTTTCCAGGGAGGCGTGGCCTGGGCGGGACTGGGGAGTGGCGAGCCCTCAGAT
CCTGCATATAAGCAGCTGCTTTTTGCCTGTACTGGGTCTCTCTGGTTAGACCAGATCTGAGCCTGGGAGC
TCTCTGGCTAACTAGGGAACCCACTGCTTAAGCCTCAATAAAGCTTGCCTTGAGTGCTTCAAGTAGTGTG
TGCCCGTCTGTTGTGTGACTCTGGTAACTAGAGATCCCTCAGACCCTTTTAGTCAGTGTGGAAAATCTCT
AGCAGTGGCGCCCGAACAGGGACTTGAAAGCGAAAGGGAAACCAGAGGAGCTCTCTCGACGCAGGACTCG
GCTTGCTGAAGCGCGCACGGCAAGAGGCGAGGGGCGGCGACTGGTGAGTACGCCAAAAATTTTGACTAGC
GGAGGCTAGAAGGAGAGAGATGGGTGCGAGAGCGTCAGTATTAAGCGGGGGAGAATTAGATCGCGATGGG
AAAAAATTCGGTTAAGGCCAGGGGGAAAGAAAAAATATAAATTAAAACATATAGTATGGGCAAGCAGGGA
GCTAGAACGATTCGCAGTTAATCCTGGCCTGTTAGAAACATCAGAAGGCTGTAGACAAATACTGGGACAG
CTACAACCATCCCTTCAGACAGGATCAGAAGAACTTAGATCATTATATAATACAGTAGCAACCCTCTATT
GTGTGCATCAAAGGATAGAGATAAAAGACACCAAGGAAGCTTTAGACAAGATAGAGGAAGAGCAAAACAA
AAGTAAGACCACCGCACAGCAAGCGGCCGGCCGCTGATCTTCAGACCTGGAGGAGGAGATATGAGGGACA
ATTGGAGAAGTGAATTATATAAATATAAAGTAGTAAAAATTGAACCATTAGGAGTAGCACCCACCAAGGC
AAAGAGAAGAGTGGTGCAGAGAGAAAAAAGAGCAGTGGGAATAGGAGCTTTGTTCCTTGGGTTCTTGGGA
GCAGCAGGAAGCACTATGGGCGCAGCGTCAATGACGCTGACGGTACAGGCCAGACAATTATTGTCTGGTA
TAGTGCAGCAGCAGAACAATTTGCTGAGGGCTATTGAGGCGCAACAGCATCTGTTGCAACTCACAGTCTG
GGGCATCAAGCAGCTCCAGGCAAGAATCCTGGCTGTGGAAAGATACCTAAAGGATCAACAGCTCCTGGGG
ATTTGGGGTTGCTCTGGAAAACTCATTTGCACCACTGCTGTGCCTTGGAATGCTAGTTGGAGTAATAAAT
CTCTGGAACAGATTTGGAATCACACGACCTGGATGGAGTGGGACAGAGAAATTAACAATTACACAAGCTT
AATACACTCCTTAATTGAAGAATCGCAAAACCAGCAAGAAAAGAATGAACAAGAATTATTGGAATTAGAT
AAATGGGCAAGTTTGTGGAATTGGTTTAACATAACAAATTGGCTGTGGTATATAAAATTATTCATAATGA
TAGTAGGAGGCTTGGTAGGTTTAAGAATAGTTTTTGCTGTACTTTCTATAGTGAATAGAGTTAGGCAGGG
ATATTCACCATTATCGTTTCAGACCCACCTCCCAACCCCGAGGGGACCCGACAGGCCCGAAGGAATAGAA
GAAGAAGGTGGAGAGAGAGACAGAGACAGATCCATTCGATTAGTGAACGGATCTCGACGGTATCGCCTTT
AAAAGAAAAGGGGGGATTGGGGGGTACAGTGCAGGGGAAAGAATAGTAGACATAATAGCAACAGACATAC
AAACTAAAGAATTACAAAAACAAATTACAAAAATTCAAAATTTTCGGGTTTATTACAGGGACAGCAGAGA
TCCAGTTTATCGATGAGGCCCTTTCGTCTTCACATATGCGGGAGGTGGTCCCTGCAGTTACGCCAATGAT
AACCCCCGCCAGAAAAATCTTAGTAGCCTTCCCTTTTTGTTTTCCGTGCCCCAACTCGGCGGATTGACTC
GGCCCCTTCCGGAAACACCCGAATCAACTTCTAGTCAAATTATTGTTCACGCCGCAATGACCCACCCCTG
GCCCGCGTCTGTGGAACTGACCCCTGGTGTACAGGAGAGTTCGCTGCTGAAAGTGGTCCCAAAGGGGTAC
TAGTTTTTAAGCTCCCAACTCCCCCTCCCCCAGCGTCTGGAGGATTCCACACCCTCGCACCGCAGGGGCG
AGGAAGTGGGCGGAGTCCGGTTTTGGCGCCAGCCGCTGAGGCTGCCAAGCAGAAAAGCCACCGCTGAGGA
GACTCCGGTCACTGTCCTCGCCCCGCCTCCCCCTTCCCTCCCCTTGGGGACCACCGGGCGCCACGCCGCG
AACGGTAAGTGCCGCGGTCGTCGGCGCCTCCGCCCTCCCCCTAGGGCCCCAATTCCCAGCGGGCGCGGCG
CGCGGCCCCTCCCCCCGCCGGGCGCGCGCCCGCTGCCCCGCCCTTCGTGGCCGCCCGGCGTGGGCGGTGC
CACCCCTCCCCCCGGCGGCCCCGCGCGCAGCTCCCGGCTCCCTCCCCCTTCGGATGTGGCTTGAGCTGTA
GGCGCGGAGACTCGAGGTGCCCGTCAGTGGGCAGAGCGCACATCGCCCACAGTCCCCGAGAAGTTGGGGG
GAGGGGTCGGCAATTGAACCGGTGCCTAGAGAAGGTGGCGCGGGGTAAACTGGGAAAGTGATGTCGTGTA
CTGGCTCCGCCTTTTTCCCGAGGGTGGGGGAGAACCGTATATAAGTGCAGTAGTCGCCGTGAACGTTCTT
TTTCGCAACGGGTTTGCCGCCAGAACACAGGTAAGTGCCGTGTGTGGTTCCCGCGGGCCTGGCCTCTTTA
CGGGTTATGGCCCTTGCGTGCCTTGAATTACTTCCACCTGGCTGCAGTACGTGATTCTTGATCCCGAGCT
TCGGGTTGGAAGTGGGTGGGAGAGTTCGAGGCCTTGCGCTTAAGGAGCCCCTTCGCCTCGTGCTTGAGTT
GAAGCCTGGCCTGGGCGCTGGGGCCGCCGCGTGCGAATCTGGTGGCACCTTCGCGCCTGTCTCGCTGCTT
TCGATAAGTCTCTAGCCATTTAAAATTTTTGATGACCTGCTGCGACGCTTTTTTTCTGGCAAGATAGTCT
TGTAAATGCGGGCCAAGATCTGCACACTGGTATTTCGGTTTTTGGGGCCGCGGGCGGCGACGGGGCCCGT
GCGTCCCAGCGCACATGTTCGGCGAGGCGGGGCCTGCGAGCGCGGCCACCGAGAATCGGACGGGGGTAGT
CTCAAGCTGGCCGGCCTGCTCTGGTGCCTGGCCTCGCGCCGCCGTGTATCGCCCCGCCCTGGGCGGCAAG
GCTGGCCCGGTCGGCACCAGTTGCGTGAGCGGAAAGATGGCCGCTTCCCGGCCCTGCTGCAGGGAGCTCA
AAATGGAGGACGCGGCGCTCGGGAGAGCGGGCGGGTGAGTCACCCACACAAAGGAAAAGGGCCTTTCCGT
CCTCAGCCGTCGCTTCATGTGACTCCACGGAGTACCGGGCGCCGTCCAGGCACCTCGATTAGTTCTCGAG
CTTTTGGAGTACGTCGTCTTTAGGTTGGGGGGAGGGGTTTTATGCGATGGAGTTTCCCCACACTGAGTGG
GTGGAGACTGAAGTTAGGCCAGCTTGGCACTTGATGTAATTCTCCTTGGAATTTGCCCTTTTTGAGTTTG
GATCTTGGTTCATTCTCAAGCCTCAGACAGTGGTTCAAAGTTTTTTTCTTCCATTTCAGGTGTCGTGAGG
GATCCGCGCAAATGGGATGTATAAAATCAAAAGGGAAAGACAGCGCGGGAGCAGATAGTGCTGGTAGTGC
TGGTAGTGCTGGTGTGAGCAAGGGCGAGGAGCTGTTCACCGGGGTGGTGCCCATCCTGGTCGAGCTGGAC
GGCGACGTAAACGGCCACAAGTTCAGCGTGTCCGGCGAGGGCGAGGGCGATGCCACCTACGGCAAGCTGA
CCCTGAAGTTCATCTGCACCACCGGCAAGCTGCCCGTGCCCTGGCCCACCCTCGTGACCACCCTGTCCTG
GGGCGTGCAGTGCTTCGCCCGCTACCCCGACCACATGAAGCAGCACGACTTCTTCAAGTCCGCCATGCCC
GAAGGCTACGTCCAGGAGCGCACCATCTTCTTCAAGGACGACGGCAACTACAAGACCCGCGCCGAGGTGA
AGTTCGAGGGCGACACCCTGGTGAACCGCATCGAGCTGAAGGGCATCGACTTCAAGGAGGACGGCAACAT
CCTGGGGCACAAGCTGGAGTACAACTACTTTAGCGACAACGTCTATATCACCGCCGACAAGCAGAAGAAC
GGCATCAAGGCCAACTTCAAGATCCGCCACAACATCGAGGACGGCGGCGTGCAGCTCGCCGACCACTACC
AGCAGAACACCCCCATCGGCGACGGCCCCGTGCTGCTGCCCGACAACCACTACCTGAGCACCCAGTCCAA
GCTGAGCAAAGACCCCAACGAGAAGCGCGATCACATGGTCCTGCTGGAGTTCGTGACCGCCGCCGGGATC
ACTCTCGGCATGGACGAGCTGTACAAGGGTAGTGGTAGTGGGGAGTTTCTGGCAACCACACTGGAACGGA
TCGAGAAAAATTTCGTGATTACTGATCCGAGACTGCCTGACAACCCAATCATTTTTGCGAGCGATTCCTT
CCTGCAGCTGACAGAATATTCTCGGGAAGAGATCCTGGGGCGCAATTGCCGTTTTCTGCAGGGACCCGAG
ACAGACCGTGCCACTGTTCGGAAAATCAGAGATGCTATTGACAACCAGACTGAAGTGACCGTTCAGCTGA
TCAATTATACCAAGAGCGGCAAGAAGTTCTGGAACGTGTTCCACCTGCAGCCGATGCGCGATTATAAGGG
CGACGTCCAGTACTTCATTGGCGTGCAGCTGGATGGCACCGAACGTCTTCATGGCGCCGCTGAGCGTGAG
GCGGTCTGCCTGATCAAAAAGACAGCCTTTCAGATTGCTGAGGCAGCGAACGACGAAAATTACTTTTAGA
CGCGTCGGGCCGCGGTAACAATTGTTAACTAACTTAAGCTAGCAACGGTTTCCCTCTAGCGGGATCAATT
CCGCCCCCCCCCCCTAACGTTACTGGCCGAAGCCGCTTGGAATAAGGCCGGTGTGCGTTTGTCTATATGT
TATTTTCCACCATATTGCCGTCTTTTGGCAATGTGAGGGCCCGGAAACCTGGCCCTGTCTTCTTGACGAG
CATTCCTAGGGGTCTTTCCCCTCTCGCCAAAGGAATGCAAGGTCTGTTGAATGTCGTGAAGGAAGCAGTT
CCTCTGGAAGCTTCTTGAAGACAAACAACGTCTGTAGCGACCCTTTGCAGGCAGCGGAACCCCCCACCTG
GCGACAGGTGCCTCTGCGGCCAAAAGCCACGTGTATAAGATACACCTGCAAAGGCGGCACAACCCCAGTG
CCACGTTGTGAGTTGGATAGTTGTGGAAAGAGTCAAATGGCTCTCCTCAAGCGTATTCAACAAGGGGCTG
AAGGATGCCCAGAAGGTACCCCATTGTATGGGATCTGATCTGGGGCCTCGGTGCACATGCTTTACATGTG
TTTAGTCGAGGTTAAAAAAACGTCTAGGCCCCCCGAACCACGGGGACGTGGTTTTCCTTTGAAAAACACG
ATAATACCATGGTCATGAAAACATTTAACATTTCTCAACAAGATCTAGAATTAGTAGAAGTAGCGACAGA
GAAGATTACAATGCTTTATGAGGATAATAAACATCATGTGGGAGCGGCAATTCGTACGAAAACAGGAGAA
ATCATTTCGGCAGTACATATTGAAGCGTATATAGGACGAGTAACTGTTTGTGCAGAAGCCATTGCGATTG
GTAGTGCAGTTTCGAATGGACAAAAGGATTTTGACACGATTGTAGCTGTTAGACACCCTTATTCTGACGA
AGTAGATAGAAGTATTCGAGTGGTAAGTCCTTGTGGTATGTGTAGGGAGTTGATTTCAGACTATGCACCA
GATTGTTTTGTGTTAATAGAAATGAATGGCAAGTTAGTCAAAACTACGATTGAAGAACTCATTCCACTCA
AATATACCCGAAATTAACCCGGGCGGGGCGCGTCTGGAACAATCAACCTCTGGATTACAAAATTTGTGAA
AGATTGACTGGTATTCTTAACTATGTTGCTCCTTTTACGCTATGTGGATACGCTGCTTTAATGCCTTTGT
ATCATGCTATTGCTTCCCGTATGGCTTTCATTTTCTCCTCCTTGTATAAATCCTGGTTGCTGTCTCTTTA
TGAGGAGTTGTGGCCCGTTGTCAGGCAACGTGGCGTGGTGTGCACTGTGTTTGCTGACGCAACCCCCACT
GGTTGGGGCATTGCCACCACCTGTCAGCTCCTTTCCGGGACTTTCGCTTTCCCCCTCCCTATTGCCACGG
CGGAACTCATCGCCGCCTGCCTTGCCCGCTGCTGGACAGGGGCTCGGCTGTTGGGCACTGACAATTCCGT
GGTGTTGTCGGGGAAGCTGACGTCCTTTCCATGGCTGCTCGCCTGTGTTGCCACCTGGATTCTGCGCGGG
ACGTCCTTCTGCTACGTCCCTTCGGCCCTCAATCCAGCGGACCTTCCTTCCCGCGGCCTGCTGCCGGCTC
TGCGGCCTCTTCCGCGTCTTCGCCTTCGCCCTCAGACGAGTCGGATCTCCCTTTGGGCCGCCTCCCCGCC
TGGAATTAATTCTGCAGTCGAGACCTAGAAAAACATGGAGCAATCACAAGTAGCAATACAGCAGCTACCA
ATGCTGATTGTGCCTGGCTAGAAGCACAAGAGGAGGAGGAGGTGGGTTTTCCAGTCACACCTCAGGTACC
TTTAAGACCAATGACTTACAAGGCAGCTGTAGATCTTAGCCACTTTTTAAAAGAAAAGAGGGGACTGGAA
GGGCTAATTCGCTCCCAACGAAGACAAGATATCCTTGATCTGTGGATCTACCACACACAAGGCTACTTCC
CTGATTAGCAGAACTACACACCAGGGCCAGGGGTCAGATATCCACTGACCTTTGGATGGTGCTACAAGCT
AGTACCAGTTGAGCCAGATAAGGTAGAAGAGGCCAATAAAGGAGAGAACACCAGCTTGTTACACCCTGTG
AGCCTGCATGGGATGGATGACCCGGAGAGAGAAGTGTTAGAGTGGAGGTTTGACAGCCGCCTAGCATTTC
ATCACGTGGCCCGAGAGCTGCATCCGGAGTACTTCAAGAACTGCTGATATCGAGCTTGCTACAAGGGACT
TTCCGCTGGGGACTTTCCAGGGAGGCGTGGCCTGGGCGGGACTGGGGAGTGGCGAGCCCTCAGATCCTGC
ATATAAGCAGCTGCTTTTTGCCTGTACTGGGTCTCTCTGGTTAGACCAGATCTGAGCCTGGGAGCTCTCT
GGCTAACTAGGGAACCCACTGCTTAAGCCTCAATAAAGCTTGCCTTGAGTGCTTCAAGTAGTGTGTGCCC
GTCTGTTGTGTGACTCTGGTAACTAGAGATCCCTCAGACCCTTTTAGTCAGTGTGGAAAATCTCTAGCAG
TAGTAGTTCATGTCATCTTATTATTCAGTATTTATAACTTGCAAAGAAATGAATATCAGAGAGTGAGAGG
CCTTGACATTGCTAGCGTTTACCGTCGACCTCTAGCTAGAGCTTGGCGTAATCATGGTCATAGCTGTTTC
CTGTGTGAAATTGTTATCCGCTCACAATTCCACACAACATACGAGCCGGAAGCATAAAGTGTAAAGCCTG
GGGTGCCTAATGAGTGAGCTAACTCACATTAATTGCGTTGCGCTCACTGCCCGCTTTCCAGTCGGGAAAC
CTGTCGTGCCAGCTGCATTAATGAATCGGCCAACGCGCGGGGAGAGGCGGTTTGTGTATTGGGCGCTCTT
CCGCTTCCTCGCTCACTGACTCGCTGCGCTCGGTCGTTCGGCTGCGGCGAGCGGTATCAGCTCACTCAAA
GGCGGTAATACGGTTATCCACAGAATCAGGGGATAACGCAGGAAAGAACATGTGAGCAAAAGGCCAGCAA
AAGGCCAGGAACCGTAAAAAGGCCGCGTTGCTGGCGTTTTTCCATAGGCTCCGCCCCCCTGACGAGCATC
ACAAAAATCGACGCTCAAGTCAGAGGTGGCGAAACCCGACAGGACTATAAAGATACCAGGCGTTTCCCCC
TGGAAGCTCCCTCGTGCGCTCTCCTGTTCCGACCCTGCCGCTTACCGGATACCTGTCCGCCTTTCTCCCT
TCGGGAAGCGTGGCGCTTTCTCATAGCTCACGCTGTAGGTATCTCAGTTCGGTGTAGGTCGTTCGCTCCA
AGCTGGGCTGTGTGCACGAACCCCCCGTTCAGCCCGACCGCTGCGCCTTATCCGGTAACTATCGTCTTGA
GTCCAACCCGGTAAGACACGACTTATCGCCACTGGCAGCAGCCACTGGTAACAGGATTAGCAGAGCGAGG
TATGTAGGCGGTGCTACAGAGTTCTTGAAGTGGTGGCCTAACTACGGCTACACTAGAAGAACAGTATTTG
GTATCTGCGCTCTGCTGAAGCCAGTTACCTTCGGAAAAAGAGTTGGTAGCTCTTGATCCGGCAAACAAAC
CACCGCTGGTAGCGGTGGTTTTTTTGTTTGCAAGCAGCAGATTACGCGCAGAAAAAAAGGATCTCAAGAA
GATCCTTTGATCTTTTCTACGGGGTCTGACGCTCAGTGGAACGAAAACTCACGTTAAGGGATTTTGGTCA
TGAGATTATCAAAAAGGATCTTCACCTAGATCCTTTTAAATTAAAAATGAAGTTTTAAATCAATCTAAAG
TATATATGAGTAAACTTGGTCTGACAGTTACCAATGCTTAATCAGTGAGGCACCTATCTCAGCGATCTGT
CTATTTCGTTCATCCATAGTTGCCTGACTCCCCGTCGTGTAGATAACTACGATACGGGAGGGCTTACCAT
CTGGCCCCAGTGCTGCAATGATACCGCGAGACCCACGCTCACCGGCTCCAGATTTATCAGCAATAAACCA
GCCAGCCGGAAGGGCCGAGCGCAGAAGTGGTCCTGCAACTTTATCCGCCTCCATCCAGTCTATTAATTGT
TGCCGGGAAGCTAGAGTAAGTAGTTCGCCAGTTAATAGTTTGCGCAACGTTGTTGCCATTGCTACAGGCA
TCGTGGTGTCACGCTCGTCGTTTGGTATGGCTTCATTCAGCTCCGGTTCCCAACGATCAAGGCGAGTTAC
ATGATCCCCCATGTTGTGCAAAAAAGCGGTTAGCTCCTTCGGTCCTCCGATCGTTGTCAGAAGTAAGTTG
GCCGCAGTGTTATCACTCATGGTTATGGCAGCACTGCATAATTCTCTTACTGTCATGCCATCCGTAAGAT
GCTTTTCTGTGACTGGTGAGTACTCAACCAAGTCATTCTGAGAATAGTGTATGCGGCGACCGAGTTGCTC
TTGCCCGGCGTCAATACGGGATAATACCGCGCCACATAGCAGAACTTTAAAAGTGCTCATCATTGGAAAA
CGTTCTTCGGGGCGAAAACTCTCAAGGATCTTACCGCTGTTGAGATCCAGTTCGATGTAACCCACTCGTG
CACCCAACTGATCTTCAGCATCTTTTACTTTCACCAGCGTTTCTGGGTGAGCAAAAACAGGAAGGCAAAA
TGCCGCAAAAAAGGGAATAAGGGCGACACGGAAATGTTGAATACTCATACTCTTCCTTTTTCAATATTAT
TGAAGCATTTATCAGGGTTATTGTCTCATGAGCGGATACATATTTGAATGTATTTAGAAAAATAAACAAA
TAGGGGTTCCGCGCACATTTCCCCGAAAAGTGCCACCTGACGTCGACGGATCGGGAGATCAACTTGTTTA
TTGCAGCTTATAATGGTTACAAATAAAGCAATAGCATCACAAATTTCACAAATAAAGCATTTTTTTCACT
GCATTCTAGTTGTGGTTTGTCCAAACTCATCAATGTATCTTATCATGTCTGGATCAACTGGATAACTCAA
GCTAACCAAAATCATCCCAAACTTCCCACCCCATACCCTATTACCACTGCCAATTACCTGTGGTTTCATT
TACTCTAAACCTGTGATTCCTCTGAATTATTTTCATTTTAAAGAAATTGTATTTGTTAAATATGTACTAC
AAACTTAGTAGT
